>Addgene plasmid #15071 | pSP64T3 BMP2 pro Vg1 (DM#119) | addgene partial sequence | sequence record 68205 | SP6 5'-ATTTAGGTGACACTATAG-3'
TTTTGCGAGCTAGAATAACGCTCAACTTTGGCAGATCGGTACCGAAAACCCACATCGAGACACAAAGTCG
GCGGCGCACAGGTTGACAATGGTCGCTGGGATCCACCCTCTGCTCCTGCTGCTGTTTTACCAGCTCTTGC
TGAGTGGCTGCACTGGACTGATACCCGAGGAAGGCAAGCGCAAGTATACGGAATCGGGTCGCTCGTCTCC
CCAGCAGTCCCAGAGGGTCCTCAACCAGTTCGAGCTCCGGCTGCTCAGTATGTTTGGCTTGAAGAGGCGT
CCGACGCCTGGCAAAAATGTTGTGATCCCACCCTACATGCTGGACTTGTACCACCTGCACTTGGCTCAGT
TGGCTGCTGATGAAGGCACTTCTGCCATGGACTTCCAGATGGAGCGGGCAGCCAGCCGAGCAAATACAGT
GAGGAGTTTCCACCATGAAGAATCCATGGAAGAAATTCCTGAGTCTCGTGAGAAAACAATCCAACGATTC
TTCTTCAACCTTTCTTCAATTCCAAATGAGGAGCTGGTCACTTCTGCCGAGCTGCGGATTTTTCGAGAGC
AGGTCCAAGAGCCCTTTGAAAGTGACAGCAGCAAATTGCATCGGATTAATATTTACGACATTGTCAAGCC
AGCGGCGGCTGCCTCCCGGGGCCCTGTTGTGAGACTATTGGACACCAGACTGGTACATCATAATGAAAGC
AAATGGGAAAGTTTTGATGTAACGCCGGCAATTGCGCGGTGGATTGCACATAAACAGCCTAACCATGGGT
TTGTTGTTGAAGTGACTCACTTGGACAATGACAAAAATGTGCCTAAGAAGCATGTGAGGATTAGTAGGTC
TTTAACCCCGGATAAAGATAACTGGCCTCAGATACGGCCATTGTTGGTAACTTTTAGCCATGATGGTAAA
GGACATGCTCT
