>Addgene plasmid #15071 | pSP64T3 BMP2 pro Vg1 (DM#119) | addgene partial sequence | sequence record 68207 | XeVg1-R 5'-TTTTGTCGGAACACAGCAAG-3'
AGTGGACAAGGGTCTGCAGAATTGCATGGTTGGACCCATTAAGTATTTCTGTCAGCGGGTATGGACACTC
TCCATAGCAGTAGTTGGCCATGTAACCTTGAGGTGCAATCACCCAGTTTTGCCATCCAACATCTTTAAAC
TCAACATAAAGGCGCCTCTTTTTGCAGATATTGCTGGCAGTAAAAGGAAGCTTGTGCCTAGCTTGCCGCT
TTTGTCTTTTGTGAAGAGCATGTCCTTTACCATCATGGCTAAAAGTTACCAACAATGGCCGTATCTGAGG
CCAGTTATCTTTATCCGGGGTTAAAGACCTACTAATCCTCACATGCTTCTTAGGCACATTTTTGTCATTG
TCCAAGTGAGTCACTTCAACAACAAACCCATGGTTAGGCTGTTTATGTGCAATCCACCGCGCAATTGCCG
GCGTTACATCAAAACTTTCCCATTTGCTTTCATTATGATGTACCAGTCTGGTGTCCAATAGTCTCACAAC
AGGGCCCCGGGAGGCAGCCGCCGCTGGCTTGACAATGTCGTAAATATTAATCCGATGCAATTTGCTGCTG
TCACTTTCAAAGGGCTCTTGGACCTGCTCTCGAAAAATCCGCAGCTCGGCAGAAGTGACCAGCTCCTCAT
TTGGAATTGAAGAAAGGTTGAAGAAGAATCGTTGGATTGTTTTCTCACGAGACTCAGGAATTTCTTCCAT
GGATTCTTCATGGTGGAAACTCCTCACTGTATTTGCTCGGCTGGCTGCCCGCTCCATCTGGAAGTCCATG
GCAGAAGTGCCTTCATCAGCAGCCAACTGAGCCAAGTGCAGGTGGTACAAGTCCAGCATGTAGGGTGGGA
TCACAACATTTTTGCCAGGCGTCGGACGCCTCTTCAAGCCAAACATACTGAGCAGCCGGAGCTCGAACTG
GTTGA
