>Addgene plasmid #15071 | pSP64T3 BMP2 pro Vg1 (DM#119) | addgene partial sequence | sequence record 68208 | XeVg1-F 5'-AAACTGGGTGATTGCACCTC-3'
ATACTTAATGGGTCCAACCATGCAATTCTGCAGACCTTGGTCCACTCTATAGAGCCAGAAGACATTCCTC
TTCCTTGCTGTGTTCCGACAAAAATGTCTCCCATATCAATGTTATTCTATGACAACAATGACAATGTGGT
GCTGAGACATTATGAAAACATGGCAGTAGATGAGTGTGGCTGCAGGTGACCATATGTGCCACTCGAGAGA
TCTGGTTACCACTAAACCAGCCTCAAGAACACCCGAATGGAGTCTCTAAGCTACATAATACCAACTTACA
CTTTACAAAATGTTGTCCCCCAAAATGTAGCCATTCGTATCTGCTCCTAATAAAAAGAAAGTTTCTTCAC
ATTCTAA
