[The description below was written by a language model from this plasmid's Addgene catalogue record.]
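Description:
pSP64T3 BMP2 pro Vg1 is an SP6 in vitro transcription plasmid used to make synthetic mRNA for expression in Xenopus. Its backbone, pSP64T3 (about 3 kb), is a modified form of pSP64T carrying additional KpnI and XhoI sites near the BglII cloning site. It is propagated in E. coli under ampicillin selection; the copy number is not recorded and no feature table is available, so the replication origin and other backbone elements are not itemised. Vectors of the pSP64T family generally flank the cloning site with Xenopus β-globin untranslated regions to improve the stability and translation of injected transcripts, although the record does not state this explicitly for this derivative.

The roughly 1.27 kb insert, BMP2-Vg1 (also called BVg1), is a chimeric Xenopus laevis coding sequence. It joins a PCR-amplified BMP2 pro domain, including the tetrabasic cleavage site and four downstream residues, to a PCR fragment encoding the Vg1 ligand domain lacking its first three amino acids. Placing the mature Vg1 region behind the BMP2 prodomain and cleavage site is intended to allow proteolytic processing and so release of mature Vg1 ligand. This fits the associated study, which reported that processed Vg1 protein acts as an axial mesoderm inducer.

In use, the plasmid is linearised with EcoRI and transcribed from the SP6 promoter to produce capped synthetic mRNA. There is no eukaryotic promoter noted, so expression depends on delivering this transcript rather than the DNA itself.
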