Addgene plasmid #15071: pSP64T3 BMP2 pro Vg1 (DM#119)
Depositing lab: Douglas Melton. Depositing organization: Harvard University. Publication: Processed Vg1 protein is an axial mesoderm inducer in Xenopus. Thomsen GH, Melton DA. Cell. 1993 Aug 13. 74(3):433-41. 10.1016/0092-8674(93)80045-G PubMed 8348610.
Backbone
  Vector backbone: pSP64T3
  Backbone manufacturer: Modified form of pSP64T that contains KpnI & XhoI near BglII
  Backbone size w/o insert (bp): 3000
  Vector type: Sp6 expression for use in Xenopus
Growth in bacteria
  Bacterial resistance: Ampicillin, 100 μg/mL
  Growth temperature: 37°C
  Growth strain: DH5alpha
  Copy number: Unknown
Gene/Insert
  Gene/Insert name: BMP2-Vg1 (alt name: BVg1)
  Species: X. laevis (frog)
  Insert size (bp): 1270
  Cloning method: Restriction Enzyme
  Sequencing primers: 5′ Sp6
Terms and licenses: Academic/Nonprofit Terms; Industry Terms: Not Available to Industry
Depositor comments: PCR amplified Pro domain of Xenopus BMP2 including tetrabasic cleavage site and 4 a.a. downstream, fused to PCR fragment of Vg1 ligand domain (without first 3 a.a.). See article for more cloning details. The plasmid was linearized with EcoRI prior to in vitro synthesis of synthetic capped mRNA.
How to cite: pSP64T3 BMP2 pro Vg1 (DM#119) was a gift from Douglas Melton (Addgene plasmid # 15071 ; http://n2t.net/addgene:15071 ; RRID:Addgene_15071)
